Addgene plasmid #65773: MSP1101
Depositing lab: Keith Joung. Publication: Engineered CRISPR-Cas9 nucleases with altered PAM specificities. Kleinstiver BP, Prew MS, Tsai SQ, Topkar VV, Nguyen NT, Zheng Z, Gonzales AP, Li Z, Peterson RT, Yeh JJ, Aryee MJ, Joung JK. Nature. 2015 Jun 22. doi: 10.1038/nature14592. PubMed 26098369.
Backbone
  Vector backbone: JDS246
  Backbone manufacturer: Joung lab (Addgene Plasmid # 43861)
  Vector type: Mammalian Expression, CRISPR
Growth in bacteria
  Bacterial resistance: Ampicillin, 100 μg/mL
  Growth temperature: 37°C
  Growth strain: XL1 Blue
  Copy number: High Copy
Gene/Insert
  Gene/Insert name: mammalian codon-optimized Streptococcus pyogenes Cas9 (D1135V/G1218R/R1335E/T1337R)-NLS-3XFlag
  Mutation: D1135V, G1218R, R1335E, and T1337R mutations in Cas9
  Promoter: CMV & T7
  Tag / fusion protein: NLS (C terminal on insert); 3x FLAG (C terminal on insert)
Terms and licenses: Academic/Nonprofit Terms; Industry Terms: Not Available to Industry
How to cite: MSP1101 was a gift from Keith Joung (Addgene plasmid # 65773 ; http://n2t.net/addgene:65773 ; RRID:Addgene_65773)
