[The description below was written by a language model from this plasmid's Addgene catalogue record and pLannotate feature annotations shown in this document.]
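Description:
MSP1101 is a mammalian expression plasmid of about 7.6 kb, built on the JDS246 Cas9 expression backbone. It encodes the "VRER" variant of Streptococcus pyogenes Cas9. The human codon-optimized Cas9 open reading frame carries four substitutions (D1135V, G1218R, R1335E and T1337R) that change which protospacer adjacent motif (PAM) the nuclease recognises, so it can target sites that wild-type SpCas9 does not readily cut. The coding sequence is fused at its C terminus to a nuclear localization signal and a 3xFLAG epitope. The NLS directs the protein to the nucleus, and the FLAG tag allows detection or immunoprecipitation with anti-FLAG antibodies.

Expression in mammalian cells is driven by the CMV immediate-early enhancer and promoter, and the transcript is terminated by the bovine growth hormone polyadenylation signal. A T7 promoter lies between the CMV promoter and the start of the gene, which also permits in vitro transcription of Cas9 mRNA with T7 RNA polymerase. In E. coli the plasmid is propagated through a high-copy ColE1/pUC-type origin and selected with ampicillin via the β-lactamase gene. The remaining annotations (lac promoter and operator, CAP binding site, and fragments of lacI, the SV40 promoter, an MCS and bom) are backbone remnants with no evident role in the payload.

No guide RNA cassette or mammalian selection marker is annotated, so the plasmid supplies the nuclease only and would be delivered transiently together with a separate guide RNA construct. It is suited to genome editing and to studies of PAM specificity with engineered Cas9 variants.
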