Features (pLannotate 1.2.2; 16 found; start..end, strand, type, name):
    132..335     +  promoter       CMV promoter: human cytomegalovirus (CMV) immediate early promoter
    377..395     +  promoter       T7 promoter: promoter for bacteriophage T7 RNA polymerase
    409..4512    +  CDS            Cas9 VRER: Streptococcus pyogenes Cas9 endonuclease with the D1135V/G1218R/R1335E/T1337R mutations has an altered recognition specificity for the protospacer adjacent motif (PAM) (Kleinstiver et al., 2015)
   4546..4611    +  CDS            3xFLAG: three tandem FLAG® epitope tags, followed by an enterokinase cleavage site
   4675..4899    +  polyA_signal   bGH poly(A) signal: bovine growth hormone polyadenylation signal
   4903..4924    +  promoter       SV40 promoter (fragment): SV40 enhancer and early promoter
   4929..4945    +  misc_feature   MCS (fragment): pBluescript multiple cloning site
   4994..5010    -  protein_bind   lac operator: The lac repressor binds to the lac operator to inhibit transcription in E. coli. This inhibition can be relieved by adding lactose or isopropyl-β-D-thiogalactopyranoside (IPTG). lac repressor encoded by lacI
   5018..5048    -  promoter       lac promoter: promoter for the E. coli lac operon
   5063..5084    -  protein_bind   CAP binding site: CAP binding activates transcription in the presence of cAMP. E. coli catabolite activator protein
   5097..5189    -  CDS            lacI (fragment): lac repressor; lacI; The lac repressor binds to the lac operator to inhibit transcription in E. coli. This inhibition can be relieved by adding lactose or isopropyl-β-D-thiogalactopyranoside (IPTG).
   5372..5960    -  rep_origin     ori: high-copy-number ColE1/pMB1/pBR322/pUC origin of replication
   6131..6991    -  CDS            AmpR: β-lactamase; bla; confers resistance to ampicillin, carbenicillin, and related antibiotics
   6992..7096    -  promoter       AmpR promoter: bla
   7167..7211    -  misc_feature   bom (fragment): basis of mobility region from pBR322
   7366..131     +  enhancer       CMV enhancer (across the origin): human cytomegalovirus immediate early enhancer
>Addgene plasmid #65773 | MSP1101 | depositor full sequence | sequence record 112657 | MSP1101 sequence 7614 bps
ATATGCCAAGTACGCCCCCTATTGACGTCAATGACGGTAAATGGCCCGCCTGGCATTATGCCCAGTACAT
GACCTTATGGGACTTTCCTACTTGGCAGTACATCTACGTATTAGTCATCGCTATTACCATGGTGATGCGG
TTTTGGCAGTACATCAATGGGCGTGGATAGCGGTTTGACTCACGGGGATTTCCAAGTCTCCACCCCATTG
ACGTCAATGGGAGTTTGTTTTGGCACCAAAATCAACGGGACTTTCCAAAATGTCGTAACAACTCCGCCCC
ATTGACGCAAATGGGCGGTAGGCGTGTACGGTGGGAGGTCTATATAAGCAGAGCTGGTTTAGTGAACCGT
CAGATCCGCTAGAGATCCGCGGCCGCTAATACGACTCACTATAGGGAGAGCCGCCACCATGGATAAAAAG
TATTCTATTGGTTTAGACATCGGCACTAATTCCGTTGGATGGGCTGTCATAACCGATGAATACAAAGTAC
CTTCAAAGAAATTTAAGGTGTTGGGGAACACAGACCGTCATTCGATTAAAAAGAATCTTATCGGTGCCCT
CCTATTCGATAGTGGCGAAACGGCAGAGGCGACTCGCCTGAAACGAACCGCTCGGAGAAGGTATACACGT
CGCAAGAACCGAATATGTTACTTACAAGAAATTTTTAGCAATGAGATGGCCAAAGTTGACGATTCTTTCT
TTCACCGTTTGGAAGAGTCCTTCCTTGTCGAAGAGGACAAGAAACATGAACGGCACCCCATCTTTGGAAA
CATAGTAGATGAGGTGGCATATCATGAAAAGTACCCAACGATTTATCACCTCAGAAAAAAGCTAGTTGAC
TCAACTGATAAAGCGGACCTGAGGTTAATCTACTTGGCTCTTGCCCATATGATAAAGTTCCGTGGGCACT
TTCTCATTGAGGGTGATCTAAATCCGGACAACTCGGATGTCGACAAACTGTTCATCCAGTTAGTACAAAC
CTATAATCAGTTGTTTGAAGAGAACCCTATAAATGCAAGTGGCGTGGATGCGAAGGCTATTCTTAGCGCC
CGCCTCTCTAAATCCCGACGGCTAGAAAACCTGATCGCACAATTACCCGGAGAGAAGAAAAATGGGTTGT
TCGGTAACCTTATAGCGCTCTCACTAGGCCTGACACCAAATTTTAAGTCGAACTTCGACTTAGCTGAAGA
TGCCAAATTGCAGCTTAGTAAGGACACGTACGATGACGATCTCGACAATCTACTGGCACAAATTGGAGAT
CAGTATGCGGACTTATTTTTGGCTGCCAAAAACCTTAGCGATGCAATCCTCCTATCTGACATACTGAGAG
TTAATACTGAGATTACCAAGGCGCCGTTATCCGCTTCAATGATCAAAAGGTACGATGAACATCACCAAGA
CTTGACACTTCTCAAGGCCCTAGTCCGTCAGCAACTGCCTGAGAAATATAAGGAAATATTCTTTGATCAG
TCGAAAAACGGGTACGCAGGTTATATTGACGGCGGAGCGAGTCAAGAGGAATTCTACAAGTTTATCAAAC
CCATATTAGAGAAGATGGATGGGACGGAAGAGTTGCTTGTAAAACTCAATCGCGAAGATCTACTGCGAAA
GCAGCGGACTTTCGACAACGGTAGCATTCCACATCAAATCCACTTAGGCGAATTGCATGCTATACTTAGA
AGGCAGGAGGATTTTTATCCGTTCCTCAAAGACAATCGTGAAAAGATTGAGAAAATCCTAACCTTTCGCA
TACCTTACTATGTGGGACCCCTGGCCCGAGGGAACTCTCGGTTCGCATGGATGACAAGAAAGTCCGAAGA
AACGATTACTCCATGGAATTTTGAGGAAGTTGTCGATAAAGGTGCGTCAGCTCAATCGTTCATCGAGAGG
ATGACCAACTTTGACAAGAATTTACCGAACGAAAAAGTATTGCCTAAGCACAGTTTACTTTACGAGTATT
TCACAGTGTACAATGAACTCACGAAAGTTAAGTATGTCACTGAGGGCATGCGTAAACCCGCCTTTCTAAG
CGGAGAACAGAAGAAAGCAATAGTAGATCTGTTATTCAAGACCAACCGCAAAGTGACAGTTAAGCAATTG
AAAGAGGACTACTTTAAGAAAATTGAATGCTTCGATTCTGTCGAGATCTCCGGGGTAGAAGATCGATTTA
ATGCGTCACTTGGTACGTATCATGACCTCCTAAAGATAATTAAAGATAAGGACTTCCTGGATAACGAAGA
GAATGAAGATATCTTAGAAGATATAGTGTTGACTCTTACCCTCTTTGAAGATCGGGAAATGATTGAGGAA
AGACTAAAAACATACGCTCACCTGTTCGACGATAAGGTTATGAAACAGTTAAAGAGGCGTCGCTATACGG
GCTGGGGACGATTGTCGCGGAAACTTATCAACGGGATAAGAGACAAGCAAAGTGGTAAAACTATTCTCGA
TTTTCTAAAGAGCGACGGCTTCGCCAATAGGAACTTTATGCAGCTGATCCATGATGACTCTTTAACCTTC
AAAGAGGATATACAAAAGGCACAGGTTTCCGGACAAGGGGACTCATTGCACGAACATATTGCGAATCTTG
CTGGTTCGCCAGCCATCAAAAAGGGCATACTCCAGACAGTCAAAGTAGTGGATGAGCTAGTTAAGGTCAT
GGGACGTCACAAACCGGAAAACATTGTAATCGAGATGGCACGCGAAAATCAAACGACTCAGAAGGGGCAA
AAAAACAGTCGAGAGCGGATGAAGAGAATAGAAGAGGGTATTAAAGAACTGGGCAGCCAGATCTTAAAGG
AGCATCCTGTGGAAAATACCCAATTGCAGAACGAGAAACTTTACCTCTATTACCTACAAAATGGAAGGGA
CATGTATGTTGATCAGGAACTGGACATAAACCGTTTATCTGATTACGACGTCGATCACATTGTACCCCAA
TCCTTTTTGAAGGACGATTCAATCGACAATAAAGTGCTTACACGCTCGGATAAGAACCGAGGGAAAAGTG
ACAATGTTCCAAGCGAGGAAGTCGTAAAGAAAATGAAGAACTATTGGCGGCAGCTCCTAAATGCGAAACT
GATAACGCAAAGAAAGTTCGATAACTTAACTAAAGCTGAGAGGGGTGGCTTGTCTGAACTTGACAAGGCC
GGATTTATTAAACGTCAGCTCGTGGAAACCCGCCAAATCACAAAGCATGTTGCACAGATACTAGATTCCC
GAATGAATACGAAATACGACGAGAACGATAAGCTGATTCGGGAAGTCAAAGTAATCACTTTAAAGTCAAA
ATTGGTGTCGGACTTCAGAAAGGATTTTCAATTCTATAAAGTTAGGGAGATAAATAACTACCACCATGCG
CACGACGCTTATCTTAATGCCGTCGTAGGGACCGCACTCATTAAGAAATACCCGAAGCTAGAAAGTGAGT
TTGTGTATGGTGATTACAAAGTTTATGACGTCCGTAAGATGATCGCGAAAAGCGAACAGGAGATAGGCAA
GGCTACAGCCAAATACTTCTTTTATTCTAACATTATGAATTTCTTTAAGACGGAAATCACTCTGGCAAAC
GGAGAGATACGCAAACGACCTTTAATTGAAACCAATGGGGAGACAGGTGAAATCGTATGGGATAAGGGCC
GGGACTTCGCGACGGTGAGAAAAGTTTTGTCCATGCCCCAAGTCAACATAGTAAAGAAAACTGAGGTGCA
GACCGGAGGGTTTTCAAAGGAATCGATTCTTCCAAAAAGGAATAGTGATAAGCTCATCGCTCGTAAAAAG
GACTGGGACCCGAAAAAGTACGGTGGCTTCGTGAGCCCTACAGTTGCCTATTCTGTCCTAGTAGTGGCAA
AAGTTGAGAAGGGAAAATCCAAGAAACTGAAGTCAGTCAAAGAATTATTGGGGATAACGATTATGGAGCG
CTCGTCTTTTGAAAAGAACCCCATCGACTTCCTTGAGGCGAAAGGTTACAAGGAAGTAAAAAAGGATCTC
ATAATTAAACTACCAAAGTATAGTCTGTTTGAGTTAGAAAATGGCCGAAAACGGATGTTGGCTAGCGCCA
GAGAGCTTCAAAAGGGGAACGAACTCGCACTACCGTCTAAATACGTGAATTTCCTGTATTTAGCGTCCCA
TTACGAGAAGTTGAAAGGTTCACCTGAAGATAACGAACAGAAGCAACTTTTTGTTGAGCAGCACAAACAT
TATCTCGACGAAATCATAGAGCAAATTTCGGAATTCAGTAAGAGAGTCATCCTAGCTGATGCCAATCTGG
ACAAAGTATTAAGCGCATACAACAAGCACAGGGATAAACCCATACGTGAGCAGGCGGAAAATATTATCCA
TTTGTTTACTCTTACCAACCTCGGCGCTCCAGCCGCATTCAAGTATTTTGACACAACGATAGATCGCAAA
GAGTACAGATCTACCAAGGAGGTGCTAGACGCGACACTGATTCACCAATCCATCACGGGATTATATGAAA
CTCGGATAGATTTGTCACAGCTTGGGGGTGACGGATCCCCCAAGAAGAAGAGGAAAGTCTCGAGCGACTA
CAAAGACCATGACGGTGATTATAAAGATCATGACATCGATTACAAGGATGACGATGACAAGGCTGCAGGA
TGACCGGTCATCATCACCATCACCATTGAGTTTAAACCCGCTGATCAGCCTCGACTGTGCCTTCTAGTTG
CCAGCCATCTGTTGTTTGCCCCTCCCCCGTGCCTTCCTTGACCCTGGAAGGTGCCACTCCCACTGTCCTT
TCCTAATAAAATGAGGAAATTGCATCGCATTGTCTGAGTAGGTGTCATTCTATTCTGGGGGGTGGGGTGG
GGCAGGACAGCAAGGGGGAGGATTGGGAAGACAATAGCAGGCATGCTGGGGATGCGGTGGGCTCTATGGC
TTCTGAGGCGGAAAGAACCAGCTGGGGCTCGATACCGTCGACCTCTAGCTAGAGCTTGGCGTAATCATGG
TCATAGCTGTTTCCTGTGTGAAATTGTTATCCGCTCACAATTCCACACAACATACGAGCCGGAAGCATAA
AGTGTAAAGCCTAGGGTGCCTAATGAGTGAGCTAACTCACATTAATTGCGTTGCGCTCACTGCCCGCTTT
CCAGTCGGGAAACCTGTCGTGCCAGCTGCATTAATGAATCGGCCAACGCGCGGGGAGAGGCGGTTTGCGT
ATTGGGCGCTCTTCCGCTTCCTCGCTCACTGACTCGCTGCGCTCGGTCGTTCGGCTGCGGCGAGCGGTAT
CAGCTCACTCAAAGGCGGTAATACGGTTATCCACAGAATCAGGGGATAACGCAGGAAAGAACATGTGAGC
AAAAGGCCAGCAAAAGGCCAGGAACCGTAAAAAGGCCGCGTTGCTGGCGTTTTTCCATAGGCTCCGCCCC
CCTGACGAGCATCACAAAAATCGACGCTCAAGTCAGAGGTGGCGAAACCCGACAGGACTATAAAGATACC
AGGCGTTTCCCCCTGGAAGCTCCCTCGTGCGCTCTCCTGTTCCGACCCTGCCGCTTACCGGATACCTGTC
CGCCTTTCTCCCTTCGGGAAGCGTGGCGCTTTCTCAATGCTCACGCTGTAGGTATCTCAGTTCGGTGTAG
GTCGTTCGCTCCAAGCTGGGCTGTGTGCACGAACCCCCCGTTCAGCCCGACCGCTGCGCCTTATCCGGTA
ACTATCGTCTTGAGTCCAACCCGGTAAGACACGACTTATCGCCACTGGCAGCAGCCACTGGTAACAGGAT
TAGCAGAGCGAGGTATGTAGGCGGTGCTACAGAGTTCTTGAAGTGGTGGCCTAACTACGGCTACACTAGA
AGGACAGTATTTGGTATCTGCGCTCTGCTGAAGCCAGTTACCTTCGGAAAAAGAGTTGGTAGCTCTTGAT
CCGGCAAACAAACCACCGCTGGTAGCGGTGGTTTTTTTGTTTGCAAGCAGCAGATTACGCGCAGAAAAAA
AGGATCTCAAGAAGATCCTTTGATCTTTTCTACGGGGTCTGACGCTCAGTGGAACGAAAACTCACGTTAA
GGGATTTTGGTCATGAGATTATCAAAAAGGATCTTCACCTAGATCCTTTTAAATTAAAAATGAAGTTTTA
AATCAATCTAAAGTATATATGAGTAAACTTGGTCTGACAGTTACCAATGCTTAATCAGTGAGGCACCTAT
CTCAGCGATCTGTCTATTTCGTTCATCCATAGTTGCCTGACTCCCCGTCGTGTAGATAACTACGATACGG
GAGGGCTTACCATCTGGCCCCAGTGCTGCAATGATACCGCGAGACCCACGCTCACCGGCTCCAGATTTAT
CAGCAATAAACCAGCCAGCCGGAAGGGCCGAGCGCAGAAGTGGTCCTGCAACTTTATCCGCCTCCATCCA
GTCTATTAATTGTTGCCGGGAAGCTAGAGTAAGTAGTTCGCCAGTTAATAGTTTGCGCAACGTTGTTGCC
ATTGCTACAGGCATCGTGGTGTCACGCTCGTCGTTTGGTATGGCTTCATTCAGCTCCGGTTCCCAACGAT
CAAGGCGAGTTACATGATCCCCCATGTTGTGCAAAAAAGCGGTTAGCTCCTTCGGTCCTCCGATCGTTGT
CAGAAGTAAGTTGGCCGCAGTGTTATCACTCATGGTTATGGCAGCACTGCATAATTCTCTTACTGTCATG
CCATCCGTAAGATGCTTTTCTGTGACTGGTGAGTACTCAACCAAGTCATTCTGAGAATAGTGTATGCGGC
GACCGAGTTGCTCTTGCCCGGCGTCAATACGGGATAATACCGCGCCACATAGCAGAACTTTAAAAGTGCT
CATCATTGGAAAACGTTCTTCGGGGCGAAAACTCTCAAGGATCTTACCGCTGTTGAGATCCAGTTCGATG
TAACCCACTCGTGCACCCAACTGATCTTCAGCATCTTTTACTTTCACCAGCGTTTCTGGGTGAGCAAAAA
CAGGAAGGCAAAATGCCGCAAAAAAGGGAATAAGGGCGACACGGAAATGTTGAATACTCATACTCTTCCT
TTTTCAATATTATTGAAGCATTTATCAGGGTTATTGTCTCATGAGCGGATACATATTTGAATGTATTTAG
AAAAATAAACAAATAGGGGTTCCGCGCACATTTCCCCGAAAAGTGCCACCTGACGTCGACGGATCGGGAG
ATCGATCTCCCGATCCCCTAGGGTCGACTCTCAGTACAATCTGCTCTGATGCCGCATAGTTAAGCCAGTA
TCTGCTCCCTGCTTGTGTGTTGGAGGTCGCTGAGTAGTGCGCGAGCAAAATTTAAGCTACAACAAGGCAA
GGCTTGACCGACAATTGCATGAAGAATCTGCTTAGGGTTAGGCGTTTTGCGCTGCTTCGCGATGTACGGG
CCAGATATACGCGTTGACATTGATTATTGACTAGTTATTAATAGTAATCAATTACGGGGTCATTAGTTCA
TAGCCCATATATGGAGTTCCGCGTTACATAACTTACGGTAAATGGCCCGCCTGGCTGACCGCCCAACGAC
CCCCGCCCATTGACGTCAATAATGACGTATGTTCCCATAGTAACGCCAATAGGGACTTTCCATTGACGTC
AATGGGTGGACTATTTACGGTAAACTGCCCACTTGGCAGTACATCAAGTGTATC
