>Addgene plasmid #65773 | MSP1101 | addgene partial sequence | sequence record 116181 | CMV-F 5'-CGCAAATGGGCGGTAGGCGTG-3'
AGCAGAGCTGGTTTAGTGAACCGTCAGATCCGCTAGAGATCCGCGGCCGCTAATACGACTCACTATAGGG
AGAGCCGCCACCATGGATAAAAAGTATTCTATTGGTTTAGACATCGGCACTAATTCCGTTGGATGGGCTG
TCATAACCGATGAATACAAAGTACCTTCAAAGAAATTTAAGGTGTTGGGGAACACAGACCGTCATTCGAT
TAAAAAGAATCTTATCGGTGCCCTCCTATTCGATAGTGGCGAAACGGCAGAGGCGACTCGCCTGAAACGA
ACCGCTCGGAGAAGGTATACACGTCGCAAGAACCGAATATGTTACTTACAAGAAATTTTTAGCAATGAGA
TGGCCAAAGTTGACGATTCTTTCTTTCACCGTTTGGAAGAGTCCTTCCTTGTCNAAGAGGACAAGAAACA
TGANCGGNACCCCATCTTTGGAAACATAGTAGATGAGGTGGCATATCATGAAAAGTACCCAACGATTTAT
CACCTCT
