>Addgene plasmid #65773 | MSP1101 | addgene partial sequence | sequence record 116182 | BGH-rev 5'-TAGAAGGCACAGTCGAGG-3'
ATGGTGATGGTGATGATGACCGGTCATCCTGCAGCCTTGTCATCGTCATCCTTGTAATCGATGTCATGAT
CTTTATAATCACCGTCATGGTCTTTGTAGTCGCTCGAGACTTTCCTCTTCTTCTTGGGGGATCCGTCACC
CCCAAGCTGTGACAAATCTATCCGAGTTTCATATAATCCCGTGATGGATTGGTGAATCAGTGTCGCGTCT
AGCACCTCCTTGGTAGATCTGTACTCTTTGCGATCTATCGTTGTGTCAAAATACTTGAATGCGGCTGGAG
CGCCGAGGTTGGTAAGAGTAAACAAATGGATAATATTTTCCGCCTGCTCACGTATGGGTTTATCCCTGTG
CTTGTTGTATGCGCTTAATACTTTGTCCAGATTGGCATCAGCTAGGATGACTCTCTTACTGAATTCCGAA
ATTTGCTCTATGATTTCGTCGAGATAATGTTTGTGCTGCTCAACAAAAAGTTGCTTCTGTTCGTTATCTT
CAGGTGAACCTTTCAACTTCTCGTAATGGGACGCTAAATACAGGAAATTCACGTATTTAGACGGTAGTGC
GAGTTCGTTCCCCTTTTGAAGCTCTCTGGCGCTAGCCAACATCCGTTTTCGGCCATTTTCTAACTCAAAC
AGACTATACTTTGGTAGTTTAATTATGAGATCCTTTTTTACTTCCTTGTAACCTTTCGCCTCAAGGAAGT
CGATGGGGTTCTTTTCAAAAGACGAGCGCTCCATAATCGTTATCCCCAATAATTCTTTGACTGACTTCAG
TTTCTTGGATTTTCCCTTCTCAACTTTTGCCACTACTAGGACAGAATAGGCAACTGTAGGGCTCACGAA
